>Addgene plasmid #21791 | pcDNA-Dest53-SHP-1 WT | addgene partial sequence | sequence record 27560 | 21791 with GFP-F
TGGATGAGCTCTACAAAAGCGGTTCCGGACCGGATCAAACAAGTTTGTACAAAAAAGCAGGCTCCGCGGC
CGCCCCCTTCACCATGGTGAGGTGGTTTCACCGAGACCTCAGTGGGCTGGATGCAGAGACCCTGCTCAAG
GGCCGAGGTGTCCACGGTAGCTTCCTGGCTCGGCCCAGTCGCAAGAACCAGGGTGACTTCTCGCTCTCCG
TCAGGGTGGGGGATCAGGTGACCCATATTCGGATCCAGAACTCAGGGGATTTCTATGACCTGTATGGAGG
GGAGAAGTTTGCGACTCTGACAGAGCTGGTGGAGTACTACACTCAGCAGCAGGGTGTCCTGCAGGACCGC
GACGGCACCATCATCCACCTCAAGTACCCGCTGAACTGCTCCGATCCCACTAGTGAGAGGTGGTACCATG
GCCACATGTCTGGCGGGCAGGCAGAGACGCTGCTGCAGGCCAAGGGCGAGCCCTGGACGTTTCTTGTGCG
TGAGAGCCTCAGCCAGCCTGGAGACTTCGTGCTTTCTGTGCTCAGTGACCAGCCCAAGGCTGGGCCCAGG
CTCCCCGCTCAGGGTCACCCACATC
