>Addgene plasmid #21791 | pcDNA-Dest53-SHP-1 WT | addgene partial sequence | sequence record 112057 | hSHP1-F 5'-ggaacaaatgcgtcccatac-3'
CCTACTCTGTGACCAACTGCGGGGAGCATGACACAACCGAATACAAACTCCGTACCTTACAGGTCTCCCC
GCTGGACAATGGAGACCTGATTCGGGAGATCTGGCATTACCAGTACCTGAGCTGGCCCGACCATGGGGTC
CCCAGTGAGCCTGGGGGTGTCCTCAGCTTCCTGGACCAGATCAACCAGCGGCAGGAAAGTCTGCCTCACG
CAGGGCCCATCATCGTGCACTGCAGCGCCGGCATCGGCCGCACAGGCACCATCATTGTCATCGACATGCT
CATGGAGAACATCTCCACCAAGGGCCTGGACTGTGACATTGACATCCAGAAGACCATCCAGATGGTGCGG
GCGCAGCGCTCGGGCATGGTGCAGACGGAGGCGCAGTACAAGTTCATCTACGTGGCCATCGCCCAGTTCA
TTGAAACCACTAAGAAGAAGCTGGAGGTCCTGCAGTCGCAGAAGGGCCAGGAGTCGGAGTACGGGAACAT
CACCTATCCCCCAGCCATGAAGAATGCCCATGCCAAGGCCTCCCGCACCTCGTCCAAACACAAGGAGGAT
GTGTATGAGAACCTGCACACTAAGAACAAGAGGGAGGAGAAAGTGAAGAAGCAGCGGTCAGCAGACAAGG
AGAAGAGCAAGGGTTCCCTCAAGAGGAAGTGAAAGGGTGGGCGCGCCGACCCAGCTTTCTTGTACAAAGT
GGTGATAATTAATTAAGATAAACCCGCTGATCAGCCTCGACTGTGCCTTCTAGTTGCCAGCCATCTGTTG
TTTGCCCCTCCCCCGTGCCTTCCTTGACCCTGGAAGGTGCCACTCCCACTGTCCTTTCCTAATAAAATGA
GGAAATTGCATCGCATTGTCTGAGTAGGTGTCATTCTATTCTGGGGGGTGGGGTGGGGCAGGACAGCAAG
GGGGAGGATTGGGAAGACAATAGCAGGCATGCTG
