[The description below was written by a language model from this plasmid's Addgene catalogue record.]
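Description:
pcDNA-Dest53-SHP-1 WT is a mammalian expression plasmid that carries the wild-type human protein tyrosine phosphatase SHP-1 (gene PTPN6, also known as PTP-1C or HCP) in the pcDNA-Dest53 backbone. The backbone is recorded as about 7.8 kb without insert, and the SHP-1 insert as roughly 1.8 kb. pcDNA-Dest53 is a Gateway destination vector, and although the cloning method field lists restriction enzyme cloning, both the 5′ and 3′ cloning sites are annotated as Gateway cloning, which suggests the open reading frame was introduced by recombination. The plasmid is maintained in E. coli as a high-copy plasmid under ampicillin selection. The record does not name the promoter, polyadenylation signal, origin of replication or any mammalian selection marker, and no feature table is provided. A T7 primer is listed for sequencing from the 5′ side, which implies a T7 priming site upstream of the cassette.

The backbone supplies a GFP tag fused to the N terminus of the insert, so transfected mammalian cells produce a GFP–SHP-1 fusion protein that can be followed by fluorescence. SHP-1 is a cytoplasmic, SH2 domain-containing phosphatase. The associated publication concerns T cell receptor-triggered phosphorylation of SHP-1 at serine 591 and how it affects the enzyme's subcellular localization and phosphatase activity. The "WT" designation fits use of this construct as the unmutated reference for such localization and activity studies, though the record does not describe any companion mutant constructs. A portion of the plasmid is noted as derived from an earlier SHP-1 construct from another laboratory.
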