Addgene plasmid #21791: pcDNA-Dest53-SHP-1 WT
Depositing lab: Stephen Shaw. Depositing organization: National Cancer Institute (NCI). Publication: Rapid T cell receptor-mediated SHP-1 S591 phosphorylation regulates SHP-1 cellular localization and phosphatase activity. Liu Y, Kruhlak MJ, Hao JJ, Shaw S. J Leukoc Biol. 2007 Sep . 82(3):742-51. 10.1189/jlb.1206736 PubMed 17575265.
Backbone
  Vector backbone: pcDNA-Dest53
  Backbone size w/o insert (bp): 7767
  Vector type: Mammalian Expression
Growth in bacteria
  Bacterial resistance: Ampicillin, 100 μg/mL
  Growth temperature: 37°C
  Growth strain: DH5alpha
  Copy number: High Copy
Gene/Insert
  Gene/Insert name: SHP-1
  Species: H. sapiens (human)
  Insert size (bp): 1785
  Entrez Gene: PTPN6 (a.k.a. HCP, HCPH, HPTP1C, PTP-1C, SH-PTP1, SHP-1, SHP-1L, SHP1)
  Tag / fusion protein: GFP (N terminal on backbone)
  Cloning method: Restriction Enzyme; 5′ cloning site gataway cloning (not destroyed); 3′ cloning site gataway cloning (not destroyed)
  Sequencing primers: 5′ T7
Resource information
  A portion of this plasmid was derived from a plasmid made by: Plasmids are derived from a construct originally from Dr. Taolin Yi
Terms and licenses: Academic/Nonprofit Terms; Industry Terms: Not Available to Industry
How to cite: pcDNA-Dest53-SHP-1 WT was a gift from Stephen Shaw (Addgene plasmid # 21791 ; http://n2t.net/addgene:21791 ; RRID:Addgene_21791)
